>Addgene plasmid #105165 | pFA6a-mMaple3-kanMX6 | addgene full sequence | sequence record 203271 | Addgene NGS Result
ATCATACACATACGATTTAGGTGACACTATAGAACGCGGCCGCCAGCTGAAGCTTCGTACGCTGCAGGTC
GACGGATCCCCGGGTTAATTAACGGTAGTGGAGTTAGCAAGGGCGAGGAGACCATCATGAGCGTGATCAA
GCCGGACATGAAGATCAAGCTGCGCATGGAGGGCAACGTGAACGGCCATGCCTTTGTGATCGAGGGCGAG
GGCAGCGGTAAGCCGTTTGAGGGCATCCAGACCATCGACCTGGAGGTTAAGGAAGGCGCACCGCTGCCGT
TTGCCTACGACATCCTGACCACCGCATTCCACTACGGCAACCGCGTGTTCACCAAGTACCCGCGCAAGAT
CCCGGACTACTTCAAGCAGAGCTTCCCGGAGGGCTACAGTTGGGAACGCAGCATGACCTACGAGGACGGC
GGTATCTGCAACGCCACCAACGACATCACCATGGAAGAAGATAGCTTCATCAACAAGATCCACTTCAAGG
GCACAAACTTCCCGCCGAATGGTCCGGTTATGCAGAAGCGCACCGTTGGCTGGGAGGTGAGCACCGAGAA
GATGTATGTGCGCGACGGTGTGCTGAAGGGCGACGTGAAGATGAAGCTGCTGCTGAAGGGTGGCAGCCAC
TACCGCTGCGACTTCCGCACCACCTACAAAGTTAAGCAAAAGGCAGTGAAGTTACCGAAGGCCCACTTCG
TGGACCACCGCATCGAAATCCTGAGCCACGACAAGGACTATAACAAAGTGAAGCTGTACGAGCACGCCGT
GGCCCGTAACAGCACCGACAGCATGGATGAGCTGTACAAATAAGGCGCGCCACTTCTAAATAAGCGAATT
TCTTATGATTTATGATTTTTATTATTAAATAAGTTATAAAAAAAATAAGTGTATACAAATTTTAAAGTGA
CTCTTAGGTTTTAAAACGAAAATTCTTATTCTTGAGTAACTCTTTCCTGTAGGTCAGGTTGCTTTCTCAG
GTATAGTATGAGGTCGCTCTTATTGACCACACCTCTACCGGCAGATCCGCTAGGGATAACAGGGTAATAT
AGATCTGTTTAGCTTGCCTCGTCCCCGCCGGGTCACCCGGCCAGCGACATGGAGGCCCAGAATACCCTCC
TTGACAGTCTTGACGTGCGCAGCTCAGGGGCATGATGTGACTGTCGCCCGTACATTTAGCCCATACATCC
CCATGTATAATCATTTGCATCCATACATTTTGATGGCCGCACGGCGCGAAGCAAAAATTACGGCTCCTCG
CTGCAGACCTGCGAGCAGGGAAACGCTCCCCTCACAGACGCGTTGAATTGTCCCCACGCCGCGCCCCTGT
AGAGAAATATAAAAGGTTAGGATTTGCCACTGAGGTTCTTCTTTCATATACTTCCTTTTAAAATCTTGCT
AGGATACAGTTCTCACATCACATCCGAACATAAACAACCATGGGTAAGGAAAAGACTCACGTTTCGAGGC
CGCGATTAAATTCCAACATGGATGCTGATTTATATGGGTATAAATGGGCTCGCGATAATGTCGGGCAATC
AGGTGCGACAATCTATCGATTGTATGGGAAGCCCGATGCGCCAGAGTTGTTTCTGAAACATGGCAAAGGT
AGCGTTGCCAATGATGTTACAGATGAGATGGTCAGACTAAACTGGCTGACGGAATTTATGCCTCTTCCGA
CCATCAAGCATTTTATCCGTACTCCTGATGATGCATGGTTACTCACCACTGCGATCCCCGGCAAAACAGC
ATTCCAGGTATTAGAAGAATATCCTGATTCAGGTGAAAATATTGTTGATGCGCTGGCAGTGTTCCTGCGC
CGGTTGCATTCGATTCCTGTTTGTAATTGTCCTTTTAACAGCGATCGCGTATTTCGTCTCGCTCAGGCGC
AATCACGAATGAATAACGGTTTGGTTGATGCGAGTGATTTTGATGACGAGCGTAATGGCTGGCCTGTTGA
ACAAGTCTGGAAAGAAATGCATAAGCTTTTGCCATTCTCACCGGATTCAGTCGTCACTCATGGTGATTTC
TCACTTGATAACCTTATTTTTGACGAGGGGAAATTAATAGGTTGTATTGATGTTGGACGAGTCGGAATCG
CAGACCGATACCAGGATCTTGCCATCCTATGGAACTGCCTCGGTGAGTTTTCTCCTTCATTACAGAAACG
GCTTTTTCAAAAATATGGTATTGATAATCCTGATATGAATAAATTGCAGTTTCATTTGATGCTCGATGAG
TTTTTCTAATCAGTACTGACAATAAAAAGATTCTTGTTTTCAAGAACTTGTCATTTGTATAGTTTTTTTA
TATTGTAGTTGTTCTATTTTAATCAAATGTTAGCGTGATTTATATTTTTTTTCGCCTCGACATCATCTGC
CCAGATGCGAAGTTAAGTGCGCAGAAAGTAATATCATGCGTCAATCGTATGTGAATGCTGGTCGCTATAC
TGCTGTCGATTCGATACTAACGCCGCCATCCAGTTTAAACGAGCTCGAATTCATCGATGATATCAGATCC
ACTAGTGGCCTATGCGGCCGCGGATCTGCCGGTCTCCCTATAGTGAGTCGTATTAATTTCGATAAGCCAG
GTTAACCTGCATTAATGAATCGGCCAACGCGCGGGGAGAGGCGGTTTGCGTATTGGGCGCTCTTCCGCTT
CCTCGCTCACTGACTCGCTGCGCTCGGTCGTTCGGCTGCGGCGAGCGGTATCAGCTCACTCAAAGGCGGT
AATACGGTTATCCACAGAATCAGGGGATAACGCAGGAAAGAACATGTGAGCAAAAGGCCAGCAAAAGGCC
AGGAACCGTAAAAAGGCCGCGTTGCTGGCGTTTTTCCATAGGCTCCGCCCCCCTGACGAGCATCACAAAA
ATCGACGCTCAAGTCAGAGGTGGCGAAACCCGACAGGACTATAAAGATACCAGGCGTTTCCCCCTGGAAG
CTCCCTCGTGCGCTCTCCTGTTCCGACCCTGCCGCTTACCGGATACCTGTCCGCCTTTCTCCCTTCGGGA
AGCGTGGCGCTTTCTCATAGCTCACGCTGTAGGTATCTCAGTTCGGTGTAGGTCGTTCGCTCCAAGCTGG
GCTGTGTGCACGAACCCCCCGTTCAGCCCGACCGCTGCGCCTTATCCGGTAACTATCGTCTTGAGTCCAA
CCCGGTAAGACACGACTTATCGCCACTGGCAGCAGCCACTGGTAACAGGATTAGCAGAGCGAGGTATGTA
GGCGGTGCTACAGAGTTCTTGAAGTGGTGGCCTAACTACGGCTACACTAGAAGAACAGTATTTGGTATCT
GCGCTCTGCTGAAGCCAGTTACCTTCGGAAAAAGAGTTGGTAGCTCTTGATCCGGCAAACAAACCACCGC
TGGTAGCGGTGGTTTTTTTGTTTGCAAGCAGCAGATTACGCGCAGAAAAAAAGGATCTCAAGAAGATCCT
TTGATCTTTTCTACGGGGTCTGACGCTCAGTGGAACGAAAACTCACGTTAAGGGATTTTGGTCATGAGAT
TATCAAAAAGGATCTTCACCTAGATCCTTTTAAATTAAAAATGAAGTTTTAAATCAATCTAAAGTATATA
TGAGTAAACTTGGTCTGACAGTTACCAATGCTTAATCAGTGAGGCACCTATCTCAGCGATCTGTCTATTT
CGTTCATCCATAGTTGCCTGACTCCCCGTCGTGTAGATAACTACGATACGGGAGGGCTTACCATCTGGCC
CCAGTGCTGCAATGATACCGCGAGACCCACGCTCACCGGCTCCAGATTTATCAGCAATAAACCAGCCAGC
CGGAAGGGCCGAGCGCAGAAGTGGTCCTGCAACTTTATCCGCCTCCATCCAGTCTATTAATTGTTGCCGG
GAAGCTAGAGTAAGTAGTTCGCCAGTTAATAGTTTGCGCAACGTTGTTGCCATTGCTACAGGCATCGTGG
TGTCACGCTCGTCGTTTGGTATGGCTTCATTCAGCTCCGGTTCCCAACGATCAAGGCGAGTTACATGATC
CCCCATGTTGTGCAAAAAAGCGGTTAGCTCCTTCGGTCCTCCGATCGTTGTCAGAAGTAAGTTGGCCGCA
GTGTTATCACTCATGGTTATGGCAGCACTGCATAATTCTCTTACTGTCATGCCATCCGTAAGATGCTTTT
CTGTGACTGGTGAGTACTCAACCAAGTCATTCTGAGAATAGTGTATGCGGCGACCGAGTTGCTCTTGCCC
GGCGTCAATACGGGATAATACCGCGCCACATAGCAGAACTTTAAAAGTGCTCATCATTGGAAAACGTTCT
TCGGGGCGAAAACTCTCAAGGATCTTACCGCTGTTGAGATCCAGTTCGATGTAACCCACTCGTGCACCCA
ACTGATCTTCAGCATCTTTTACTTTCACCAGCGTTTCTGGGTGAGCAAAAACAGGAAGGCAAAATGCCGC
AAAAAAGGGAATAAGGGCGACACGGAAATGTTGAATACTCATACTCTTCCTTTTTCAATATTATTGAAGC
ATTTATCAGGGTTATTGTCTCATGAGCGGATACATATTTGAATGTATTTAGAAAAATAAACAAATAGGGG
TTCCGCGCACATTTCCCCGAAAAGTGCCACCTGACGTCTAAGAAACCATTATTATCATGACATTAACCTA
TAAAAATAGGCGTATCACGAGGCCCTTTCGTCTCGCGCGTTTCGGTGATGACGGTGAAAACCTCTGACAC
ATGCAGCTCCCGGAGACGGTCACAGCTTGTCTGTAAGCGGATGCCGGGAGCAGACAAGCCCGTCAGGGCG
CGTCAGCGGGTGTTGGCGGGTGTCGGGGCTGGCTTAACTATGCGGCATCAGAGCAGATTGTACTGAGAGT
GCACCATATGGACATATTGTCGTTAGAACGCGGCTACAATTAATACATAACCTTATGT
Features (pLannotate 1.2.2; 11 found; start..end, strand, type, name):
     15..33      +  promoter       SP6 promoter: promoter for bacteriophage SP6 RNA polymerase
    103..810     +  CDS            mMaple3: mMaple3 is a photoconvertible green fluorescent protein published in 2014, derived from Clavularia sp..
    834..1021    +  terminator     ADH1 terminator: S. cerevisiae ADH1; transcription terminator for the S. cerevisiae alcohol dehydrogenase 1 (ADH1) gene
   1096..2452    +  gene           kanMX: yeast selectable marker conferring kanamycin resistance (Wach et al., 1994)
   2557..2575    -  promoter       T7 promoter: promoter for bacteriophage T7 RNA polymerase
   2597..2650    -  CDS            lacI (fragment): lac repressor; lacI; The lac repressor binds to the lac operator to inhibit transcription in E. coli. This inhibition can be relieved by adding lactose or isopropyl-β-D-thiogalactopyranoside (IPTG).
   2833..3421    -  rep_origin     ori: high-copy-number ColE1/pMB1/pBR322/pUC origin of replication
   3592..4452    -  CDS            AmpR: β-lactamase; bla; confers resistance to ampicillin, carbenicillin, and related antibiotics
   4453..4557    -  promoter       AmpR promoter: bla
   4652..4687    +  CDS            rop (fragment): Rop protein, which maintains plasmids at low copy number; rop
   4789..4840    +  misc_feature   bom (fragment): basis of mobility region from pBR322
