[The description below was written by a language model from this plasmid's Addgene catalogue record and pLannotate feature annotations shown in this document.]
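Description:
pFA6a-mMaple3-kanMX6 is a PCR-template plasmid of the pFA6a family used for gene targeting in yeast. The associated work concerns fission yeast cytokinesis. It is propagated in E. coli as a high-copy plasmid through a ColE1/pUC-type origin and selected with ampicillin via the AmpR (β-lactamase) gene and its native promoter. The sequenced record is about 4.9 kb. No yeast origin of replication is annotated, consistent with a module meant to be amplified and integrated into the genome rather than maintained episomally. Short fragments annotated as lacI, rop and bom are backbone remnants, and SP6 and T7 phage promoters flank the cassette, as is usual for this backbone.

The payload is a tagging module cloned between retained PacI and AscI sites. It comprises the coding sequence of mMaple3, a green photoconvertible fluorescent protein derived from Clavularia sp., preceded by a short Gly-Ser-Gly linker according to the catalogue entry. This is followed by the S. cerevisiae ADH1 transcription terminator and then the kanMX marker, which confers G418 resistance in yeast. No promoter is annotated upstream of mMaple3. This fits the standard use of such modules: the cassette is amplified with primers carrying homology to a chromosomal locus and integrated by homologous recombination at the 3′ end of a target gene, giving a C-terminal mMaple3 fusion expressed from the endogenous promoter, with transformants selected on G418. Photoconvertible tags of this kind are typically used for live-cell imaging and single-molecule localization microscopy, although the record itself states the purpose only as yeast gene targeting.
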