Addgene plasmid #105165: pFA6a-mMaple3-kanMX6
Purpose: Yeast gene targeting
Depositing lab: Jian-Qiu Wu. Depositing organization: Ohio State University. Publication: Roles of the novel coiled-coil protein Rng10 in septum formation during fission yeast cytokinesis. Liu Y, Lee IJ, Sun M, Lower CA, Runge KW, Ma J, Wu JQ. Mol Biol Cell. 2016 Aug 15;27(16):2528-41. doi: 10.1091/mbc.E16-03-0156. Epub 2016 Jul 6. PubMed 27385337.
Backbone
  Vector backbone: pFA6a
  Backbone size w/o insert (bp): 4170
  Vector type: Bacterial Expression, Yeast Expression
  Selectable markers: KanMX6 (select with G418)
Growth in bacteria
  Bacterial resistance: Ampicillin, 100 μg/mL
  Growth temperature: 37°C
  Growth strain: DH5alpha
  Copy number: High Copy
Gene/Insert
  Gene/Insert name: mMaple3-kanMX6 (alt name: mMaple3)
  Tag / fusion protein: GlySerGly-mMaple3 (C terminal on insert)
  Cloning method: Restriction Enzyme; 5′ cloning site PacI (not destroyed); 3′ cloning site AscI (not destroyed)
Terms and licenses: Academic/Nonprofit Terms; Industry Terms: Not Available to Industry
Depositor comments: The sizes of backbone and inserts are approximate, and do not include the selectable marker.
How to cite: pFA6a-mMaple3-kanMX6 was a gift from Jian-Qiu Wu (Addgene plasmid # 105165 ; http://n2t.net/addgene:105165 ; RRID:Addgene_105165)
